Addgene plasmid #147997: pLNHA-C1-HsNot1iso1_840-1605_X
Purpose: Mammalian Expression of HsNot1iso1_840-1605
Depositing lab: Elisa Izaurralde. Depositing organization: Max Planck Institute for Developmental Biology. Publication: A DDX6-CNOT1 complex and W-binding pockets in CNOT9 reveal direct links between miRNA target recognition and silencing. Chen Y, Boland A, Kuzuoglu-Ozturk D, Bawankar P, Loh B, Chang CT, Weichenrieder O, Izaurralde E. Mol Cell. 2014 Jun 5;54(5):737-50. doi: 10.1016/j.molcel.2014.03.034. Epub 2014 Apr 24. PubMed 24768540.
Backbone
  Vector backbone: Unknown
  Vector type: Mammalian Expression
Growth in bacteria
  Bacterial resistance: Kanamycin, 50 μg/mL
  Growth temperature: 37°C
  Growth strain: DH5alpha
  Copy number: High Copy
Gene/Insert
  Gene/Insert name: HsNot1iso1_840-1605
  Species: H. sapiens (human)
  Mutation: 1 silent mutation compared to the sequence of isoform 1 given by NCBI: NM_016284.4
  Entrez Gene: CNOT1 (a.k.a. AD-005, CDC39, HPE12, NOT1, NOT1H, VIBOS)
  Cloning method: Unknown
Terms and licenses: Academic/Nonprofit Terms; Industry Terms: Not Available to Industry
Depositor comments: Plasmids from this collection were made available to the research community and donated after the lab closed. Please note that the sequence provided by the depositing laboratory may be theoretical/predicted or based on Sanger sequencing results. There may be discrepancies between sequencing results obtained by Addgene and the depositor sequence. If an Addgene verified sequence is not available, please contact before placing your order to request that our lab fully sequence the plasmid.
How to cite: pLNHA-C1-HsNot1iso1_840-1605_X was a gift from Elisa Izaurralde (Addgene plasmid # 147997 ; http://n2t.net/addgene:147997 ; RRID:Addgene_147997)
