[The description below was written by a language model from this plasmid's Addgene catalogue record and pLannotate feature annotations shown in this document.]
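Description:
pLNHA-C1-HsNot1iso1_840-1605_X is a 6,453 nt mammalian expression plasmid encoding a fragment of human CNOT1 (residues 840–1605 of isoform 1), the scaffold subunit of the CCR4-NOT deadenylase complex. The record lists the backbone as unknown. The annotated layout is typical of a C1-style mammalian expression vector: CMV enhancer/promoter, N-terminal tag, insert, a multiple cloning site remnant and the SV40 poly(A) signal. It also carries an f1 ori and a high-copy ColE1/pUC origin. A single NeoR/KanR cassette is driven by tandem bacterial (bla) and SV40 early promoters and ends in the HSV TK poly(A) signal. It provides kanamycin selection in E. coli and can support G418 selection in mammalian cells.

Upstream of the CNOT1 coding region, the feature table detects a short fragment of the bacteriophage lambda N protein. The "LNHA" prefix in the name suggests a lambda N plus HA tag, although no HA epitope is annotated. Lambda N peptides bind boxB RNA hairpins, so such fusions are typically used in tethering assays that recruit a protein to a boxB-containing reporter mRNA and measure effects on its translation or stability. The record itself states the purpose only as mammalian expression of the fragment, and the associated study concerns DDX6–CNOT1 interactions and miRNA-mediated silencing. The insert carries one silent mutation relative to the reference isoform 1 transcript. Several short annotations (truncated HIV-1 LTR, large T antigen, ble and bGH poly(A) fragments) are probably backbone remnants or incidental matches rather than functional elements. A small T7 promoter lies between the CMV promoter and the coding sequence.
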