Features (pLannotate 1.2.2; 18 found; start..end, strand, type, name):
      1..304     +  enhancer       CMV enhancer: human cytomegalovirus immediate early enhancer
    305..508     +  promoter       CMV promoter: human cytomegalovirus (CMV) immediate early promoter
    504..537     +  LTR            5' LTR (truncated) (fragment): truncated 5' long terminal repeat (LTR) from HIV-1
    553..571     +  promoter       T7 promoter: promoter for bacteriophage T7 RNA polymerase
    605..670     +  CDS            N (fragment): REGN_LAMBD - Experimental evidence at protein level: Swiss-Prot protein existence level 1. Plays a role as a transcriptional antitermination factor that allows the virus to initiate its lytic phase. Activates expression of the delayed viral early genes by modifying host RNA polymerase (RNAP) into a form that is resistant to termination signals. This antitermination function requires the host NusA protein which serves to stabilize the interaction between antitermination protein N and host RNA polymerase. From Escherichia phage lambda (Bacteriophage lambda).
    698..3037    +  CDS            CNOT1 (fragment): CNOT1_HUMAN - Also known as CDC39, KIAA1007, NOT1. Experimental evidence at protein level: Swiss-Prot protein existence level 1. Scaffolding component of the CCR4-NOT complex which is one of the major cellular mRNA deadenylases and is linked to various cellular processes including bulk mRNA degradation, miRNA-mediated repression, translational repression during translational initiation and general transcription regulation. Additional complex functions may be a consequence of its influence on mRNA expression. Its scaffolding function implies its interaction with the catalytic complex module and
   3041..3062    +  misc_feature   MCS (fragment): multiple cloning site
   3074..3158    +  CDS            large T antigen (fragment): large T antigen from SV40 (simian virus 40)
   3181..3302    +  polyA_signal   SV40 poly(A) signal: SV40 polyadenylation signal
   3336..3764    -  rep_origin     f1 ori (sequence partly withheld): f1 bacteriophage origin of replication; arrow indicates direction of (+) strand synthesis
   3791..3895    +  promoter       AmpR promoter: bla
   3897..4254    +  promoter       SV40 promoter: SV40 enhancer and early promoter
   4289..5083    +  CDS            NeoR/KanR: aminoglycoside phosphotransferase from Tn5; aph(3')-II (or nptII); confers resistance to neomycin, kanamycin, and G418 (Geneticin®)
   5104..5256    +  CDS            ble (fragment): BLE_KLEPN - Experimental evidence at protein level: Swiss-Prot protein existence level 1. Binding protein with a strong affinity to the bleomycin family of antibiotics. Binds to CL990; an antimitotic-antibiotic compound. From Klebsiella pneumoniae.
   5315..5362    +  polyA_signal   HSV TK poly(A) signal: herpes simplex virus thymidine kinase polyadenylation signal (Cole and Stacy, 1985)
   5453..5469    -  polyA_signal   bGH poly(A) signal (fragment): bovine growth hormone polyadenylation signal
   5691..6279    +  rep_origin     ori: high-copy-number ColE1/pMB1/pBR322/pUC origin of replication
   6394..6453    +  enhancer       CMV enhancer (fragment): human cytomegalovirus immediate early enhancer
>Addgene plasmid #147997 | pLNHA-C1-HsNot1iso1_840-1605_X | addgene full sequence | sequence record 393060 | Addgene NGS Result
CGTTACATAACTTACGGTAAATGGCCCGCCTGGCTGACCGCCCAACGACCCCCGCCCATTGACGTCAATA
ATGACGTATGTTCCCATAGTAACGCCAATAGGGACTTTCCATTGACGTCAATGGGTGGAGTATTTACGGT
AAACTGCCCACTTGGCAGTACATCAAGTGTATCATATGCCAAGTACGCCCCCTATTGACGTCAATGACGG
TAAATGGCCCGCCTGGCATTATGCCCAGTACATGACCTTATGGGACTTTCCTACTTGGCAGTACATCTAC
GTATTAGTCATCGCTATTACCATGGTGATGCGGTTTTGGCAGTACATCAATGGGCGTGGATAGCGGTTTG
ACTCACGGGGATTTCCAAGTCTCCACCCCATTGACGTCAATGGGAGTTTGTTTTGGCACCAAAATCAACG
GGACTTTCCAAAATGTCGTAACAACTCCGCCCCATTGACGCAAATGGGCGGTAGGCGTGTACGGTGGGAG
GTCTATATAAGCAGAGCTCTCTGGCTAACTAGAGAACCCACTGCTTACTGGCTTATCGAAATTAATACGA
CTCACTATAGGGAGACCCAAGCTCTAGCGCTACCGGTCGCCACCATGGACGCACAAACACGACGACGTGA
GCGTCGCGCTGAGAAACAAGCTCAATGGAAAGCTGCAAACGGTGGATCTCCTCCACATATGGCTTACCCA
TACGATGTTCCAGATTACGCTCCTCCATCTCGAGCCATGTTTAGTAAAGAGATAGATGATGAAGCAAACA
GCTATTTCCAGCGAATATATAATCATCCACCACATCCAACCATGTCTGTTGATGAGGTATTAGAAATGCT
GCAGAGATTTAAAGACTCTACTATAAAGAGGGAACGAGAAGTATTTAACTGTATGCTAAGGAACTTGTTT
GAAGAATATCGTTTTTTTCCCCAGTATCCTGATAAAGAGTTACATATAACAGCCTGCCTATTTGGTGGTA
TAATTGAGAAAGGACTGGTCACTTACATGGCACTAGGTCTGGCTCTACGATATGTTCTTGAAGCCTTACG
CAAGCCTTTTGGATCCAAAATGTATTATTTCGGGATTGCTGCACTAGATAGATTTAAAAACAGATTGAAG
GACTATCCCCAGTATTGTCAGCATTTGGCTTCTATCAGTCACTTTATGCAATTTCCACATCATTTACAGG
AGTATATTGAGTATGGACAGCAGTCTAGAGATCCTCCTGTGAAAATGCAAGGCTCTATCACAACCCCTGG
AAGTATTGCACTGGCTCAGGCCCAGGCTCAGGCCCAGGTTCCAGCAAAAGCTCCTCTTGCTGGTCAAGTT
AGCACTATGGTAACCACCTCAACAACTACCACTGTTGCTAAAACGGTTACGGTCACCAGGCCAACTGGAG
TCAGCTTTAAGAAAGATGTGCCACCTTCTATTAATACTACAAATATAGATACGTTGCTTGTGGCCACAGA
TCAAACTGAGAGAATTGTGGAGCCCCCAGAAAATATCCAGGAGAAAATTGCTTTTATTTTCAATAATCTC
TCACAGTCAAATATGACACAAAAGGTTGAAGAGCTAAAGGAAACGGTGAAAGAAGAATTTATGCCTTGGG
TTTCACAGTATCTGGTTATGAAGAGAGTCAGTATTGAGCCAAACTTTCATAGCCTGTATTCAAACTTCCT
TGACACGCTGAAGAATCCTGAATTTAACAAGATGGTTCTGAATGAGACCTACAGAAACATTAAAGTGCTC
CTGACCTCTGATAAAGCTGCAGCCAATTTCTCAGATCGTTCTTTGCTGAAGAACTTGGGACATTGGCTAG
GAATGATCACATTAGCTAAAAACAAACCCATCTTACACACTGACTTGGATGTGAAATCATTGCTGCTAGA
GGCTTATGTTAAAGGACAACAAGAATTGCTCTATGTAGTGCCCTTTGTTGCCAAAGTCTTAGAATCTAGC
ATTCGTAGTGTGGTTTTTAGGCCACCAAACCCTTGGACAATGGCAATTATGAATGTATTAGCTGAGCTAC
ATCAGGAGCATGACTTAAAGTTAAACTTGAAGTTTGAAATCGAGGTTCTCTGCAAGAACCTTGCATTAGA
CATCAATGAGCTAAAACCTGGAAACCTCCTAAAGGATAAAGATCGCCTGAAGAATTTAGATGAGCAACTC
TCTGCTCCAAAGAAAGATGTCAAGCAGCCAGAAGAACTCCCTCCCATCACAACCACAACAACTTCTACTA
CACCAGCTACCAACACCACTTGTACAGCCACGGTTCCACCACAGCCACAGTACAGCTACCACGACATCAA
TGTCTATTCCCTTGCGGGCTTGGCACCACACATTACTCTAAATCCAACAATTCCCTTGTTTCAGGCCCAT
CCACAGTTGAAGCAGTGTGTGCGTCAGGCAATTGAACGGGCTGTCCAGGAGCTGGTCCATCCTGTGGTGG
ATCGATCAATTAAGATTGCCATGACTACTTGTGAGCAAATAGTCAGGAAGGATTTTGCCCTGGATTCGGA
GGAATCTCGAATGCGAATAGCAGCTCATCACATGATGCGTAACTTGACAGCTGGAATGGCTATGATTACA
TGCAGGGAACCTTTGCTCATGAGCATATCTACCAACTTAAAAAACAGTTTTGCCTCAGCCCTTCGTACTG
CTTCCCCACAACAAAGAGAAATGATGGATCAGGCAGCTGCTCAATTAGCTCAGGACAATTGTGAGTTGGC
TTGCTGTTTTATTCAGAAGACTGCAGTAGAAAAAGCAGGCCCTGAGATGGACAAGAGATTAGCAACTGAA
TTTGAGCTGAGAAAACATGCTAGGCAAGAAGGACGCAGATACTGTGATCCTGTTGTTTTAACATATCAAG
CTGAACGGATGCCAGAGCAAATCAGGCTGAAAGTTGGTGGTGTGGACCCAAAGCAGTTGGCTGTTTACGA
AGAGTTTGCACGCAATGTTCCTGGCTTCTTACCTACAAATGACTTAAGTCAGCCCACGGGATTTTTAGCC
CAGCCCATGAAGCAAGCTTGGGCAACATAGCCGCGGGCCCGGGATCCACCGGATCTAGATAACTGATCAT
AATCAGCCATACCACATTTGTAGAGGTTTTACTTGCTTTAAAAAACCTCCCACACCTCCCCCTGAACCTG
AAACATAAAATGAATGCAATTGTTGTTGTTAACTTGTTTATTGCAGCTTATAATGGTTACAAATAAAGCA
ATAGCATCACAAATTTCACAAATAAAGCATTTTTTTCACTGCATTCTAGTTGTGGTTTGTCCAAACTCAT
CAATGTATCTTAACGCGTAAATTGTAAGCGTTAATATTTTGTTAAAATTCGCGTTAAATTTTTGTTAAAT
CAGCTCATTTTTTAACCAATAGGCCGAAATCGGCAAAATCCCTTATAAATCAAAAGAATAGACCGAGATA
GGGT
[37 nt withheld, positions 3435-3471]
AAAGAACGTGGACTCCAACGTCAAAGG
[49 nt withheld, positions 3499-3547]
T
[91 nt withheld, positions 3549-3639]
G
[124 nt withheld, positions 3641-3764]
CAGGTGGCACTTTTCGGGGAAATGTGCGCGGAACCCCTATTTGTTTATTTTTCTAAATACATTCAAATAT
GTATCCGCTCATGAGACAATAACCCTGATAAATGCTTCAATAATATTGAAAAAGGAAGAGTCCTGAGGCG
GAAAGAACCAGCTGTGGAATGTGTGTCAGTTAGGGTGTGGAAAGTCCCCAGGCTCCCCAGCAGGCAGAAG
TATGCAAAGCATGCATCTCAATTAGTCAGCAACCAGGTGTGGAAAGTCCCCAGGCTCCCCAGCAGGCAGA
AGTATGCAAAGCATGCATCTCAATTAGTCAGCAACCATAGTCCCGCCCCTAACTCCGCCCATCCCGCCCC
TAACTCCGCCCAGTTCCGCCCATTCTCCGCCCCATGGCTGACTAATTTTTTTTATTTATGCAGAGGCCGA
GGCCGCCTCGGCCTCTGAGCTATTCCAGAAGTAGTGAGGAGGCTTTTTTGGAGGCCTAGGCTTTTGCAAA
GATCGATCAAGAGACAGGATGAGGATCGTTTCGCATGATTGAACAAGATGGATTGCACGCAGGTTCTCCG
GCCGCTTGGGTGGAGAGGCTATTCGGCTATGACTGGGCACAACAGACAATCGGCTGCTCTGATGCCGCCG
TGTTCCGGCTGTCAGCGCAGGGGCGCCCGGTTCTTTTTGTCAAGACCGACCTGTCCGGTGCCCTGAATGA
ACTGCAAGACGAGGCAGCGCGGCTATCGTGGCTGGCCACGACGGGCGTTCCTTGCGCAGCTGTGCTCGAC
GTTGTCACTGAAGCGGGAAGGGACTGGCTGCTATTGGGCGAAGTGCCGGGGCAGGATCTCCTGTCATCTC
ACCTTGCTCCTGCCGAGAAAGTATCCATCATGGCTGATGCAATGCGGCGGCTGCATACGCTTGATCCGGC
TACCTGCCCATTCGACCACCAAGCGAAACATCGCATCGAGCGAGCACGTACTCGGATGGAAGCCGGTCTT
GTCGATCAGGATGATCTGGACGAAGAGCATCAGGGGCTCGCGCCAGCCGAACTGTTCGCCAGGCTCAAGG
CGAGCATGCCCGACGGCGAGGATCTCGTCGTGACCCATGGCGATGCCTGCTTGCCGAATATCATGGTGGA
AAATGGCCGCTTTTCTGGATTCATCGACTGTGGCCGGCTGGGTGTGGCGGACCGCTATCAGGACATAGCG
TTGGCTACCCGTGATATTGCTGAAGAGCTTGGCGGCGAATGGGCTGACCGCTTCCTCGTGCTTTACGGTA
TCGCCGCTCCCGATTCGCAGCGCATCGCCTTCTATCGCCTTCTTGACGAGTTCTTCTGAGCGGGACTCTG
GGGTTCGAAATGACCGACCAAGCGACGCCCAACCTGCCATCACGAGATTTCGATTCCACCGCCGCCTTCT
ATGAAAGGTTGGGCTTCGGAATCGTTTTCCGGGACGCCGGCTGGATGATCCTCCAGCGCGGGGATCTCAT
GCTGGAGTTCTTCGCCCACCCTAGGGGGAGGCTAACTGAAACACGGAAGGAGACAATACCGGAAGGAACC
CGCGCTATGACGGCAATAAAAAGACAGAATAAAACGCACGGTGTTGGGTCGTTTGTTCATAAACGCGGGG
TTCGGTCCCAGGGCTGGCACTCTGTCGATACCCCACCGAGACCCCATTGGGGCCAATACGCCCGCGTTTC
TTCCTTTTCCCCACCCCACCCCCCAAGTTCGGGTGAAGGCCCAGGGCTCGCAGCCAACGTCGGGGCGGCA
GGCCCTGCCATAGCCTCAGGTTACTCATATATACTTTAGATTGATTTAAAACTTCATTTTTAATTTAAAA
GGATCTAGGTGAAGATCCTTTTTGATAATCTCATGACCAAAATCCCTTAACGTGAGTTTTCGTTCCACTG
AGCGTCAGACCCCGTAGAAAAGATCAAAGGATCTTCTTGAGATCCTTTTTTTCTGCGCGTAATCTGCTGC
TTGCAAACAAAAAAACCACCGCTACCAGCGGTGGTTTGTTTGCCGGATCAAGAGCTACCAACTCTTTTTC
CGAAGGTAACTGGCTTCAGCAGAGCGCAGATACCAAATACTGTTCTTCTAGTGTAGCCGTAGTTAGGCCA
CCACTTCAAGAACTCTGTAGCACCGCCTACATACCTCGCTCTGCTAATCCTGTTACCAGTGGCTGCTGCC
AGTGGCGATAAGTCGTGTCTTACCGGGTTGGACTCAAGACGATAGTTACCGGATAAGGCGCAGCGGTCGG
GCTGAACGGGGGGTTCGTGCACACAGCCCAGCTTGGAGCGAACGACCTACACCGAACTGAGATACCTACA
GCGTGAGCTATGAGAAAGCGCCACGCTTCCCGAAGGGAGAAAGGCGGACAGGTATCCGGTAAGCGGCAGG
GTCGGAACAGGAGAGCGCACGAGGGAGCTTCCAGGGGGAAACGCCTGGTATCTTTATAGTCCTGTCGGGT
TTCGCCACCTCTGACTTGAGCGTCGATTTTTGTGATGCTCGTCAGGGGGGCGGAGCCTATGGAAAAACGC
CAGCAACGCGGCCTTTTTACGGTTCCTGGCCTTTTGCTGGCCTTTTGCTCACATGTTCTTTCCTGCGTTA
TCCCCTGATTCTGTGGATAACCGTATTACCGCCATGCATTAGTTATTAATAGTAATCAATTACGGGGTCA
TTAGTTCATAGCCCATATATGGAGTTCCG
